>Addgene plasmid #58500 | VV063: 1xCox8 - superecliptic pHluorin in fck | depositor full sequence | sequence record 90394 | Verified sequence between 3870 and 4770 bp
GTCGACGGATCGGGAGATCTCCCGATCCCCTATGGTGCACTCTCAGTACAATCTGCTCTGATGCCGCATA
GTTAAGCCAGTATCTGCTCCCTGCTTGTGTGTTGGAGGTCGCTGAGTAGTGCGCGAGCAAAATTTAAGCT
ACAACAAGGCAAGGCTTGACCGACAATTGCATGAAGAATCTGCTTAGGGTTAGGCGTTTTGCGCTGCTTC
GCGATGTACGGGCCAGATATACGCGTTGACATTGATTATTGACTAGTTATTAATAGTAATCAATTACGGG
GTCATTAGTTCATAGCCCATATATGGAGTTCCGCGTTACATAACTTACGGTAAATGGCCCGCCTGGCTGA
CCGCCCAACGACCCCCGCCCATTGACGTCAATAATGACGTATGTTCCCATAGTAACGCCAATAGGGACTT
TCCATTGACGTCAATGGGTGGAGTATTTACGGTAAACTGCCCACTTGGCAGTACATCAAGTGTATCATAT
GCCAAGTACGCCCCCTATTGACGTCAATGACGGTAAATGGCCCGCCTGGCATTATGCCCAGTACATGACC
TTATGGGACTTTCCTACTTGGCAGTACATCTACGTATTAGTCATCGCTATTACCATGGTGATGCGGTTTT
GGCAGTACATCAATGGGCGTGGATAGCGGTTTGACTCACGGGGATTTCCAAGTCTCCACCCCATTGACGT
CAATGGGAGTTTGTTTTGGCACCAAAATCAACGGGACTTTCCAAAATGTCGTAACAACTCCGCCCCATTG
ACGCAAATGGGCGGTAGGCGTGTACGGTGGGAGGTCTATATAAGCAGCGCGTTTTGCCTGTACTGGGTCT
CTCTGGTTAGACCAGATCTGAGCCTGGGAGCTCTCTGGCTAACTAGGGAACCCACTGCTTAAGCCTCAAT
AAAGCTTGCCTTGAGTGCTTCAAGTAGTGTGTGCCCGTCTGTTGTGTGACTCTGGTAACTAGAGATCCCT
CAGACCCTTTTAGTCAGTGTGGAAAATCTCTAGCAGTGGCGCCCGAACAGGGACTTGAAAGCGAAAGGGA
AACCAGAGGAGCTCTCTCGACGCAGGACTCGGCTTGCTGAAGCGCGCACGGCAAGAGGCGAGGGGCGGCG
ACTGGTGAGTACGCCAAAAATTTTGACTAGCGGAGGCTAGAAGGAGAGAGATGGGTGCGAGAGCGTCAGT
ATTAAGCGGGGGAGAATTAGATCGCGATGGGAAAAAATTCGGTTAAGGCCAGGGGGAAAGAAAAAATATA
AATTAAAACATATAGTATGGGCAAGCAGGGAGCTAGAACGATTCGCAGTTAATCCTGGCCTGTTAGAAAC
ATCAGAAGGCTGTAGACAAATACTGGGACAGCTACAACCATCCCTTCAGACAGGATCAGAAGAACTTAGA
TCATTATATAATACAGTAGCAACCCTCTATTGTGTGCATCAAAGGATAGAGATAAAAGACACCAAGGAAG
CTTTAGACAAGATAGAGGAAGAGCAAAACAAAAGTAAGACCACCGCACAGCAAGCGGCCGCTGATCTTCA
GACCTGGAGGAGGAGATATGAGGGACAATTGGAGAAGTGAATTATATAAATATAAAGTAGTAAAAATTGA
ACCATTAGGAGTAGCACCCACCAAGGCAAAGAGAAGAGTGGTGCAGAGAGAAAAAAGAGCAGTGGGAATA
GGAGCTTTGTTCCTTGGGTTCTTGGGAGCAGCAGGAAGCACTATGGGCGCAGCGTCAATGACGCTGACGG
TACAGGCCAGACAATTATTGTCTGGTATAGTGCAGCAGCAGAACAATTTGCTGAGGGCTATTGAGGCGCA
ACAGCATCTGTTGCAACTCACAGTCTGGGGCATCAAGCAGCTCCAGGCAAGAATCCTGGCTGTGGAAAGA
TACCTAAAGGATCAACAGCTCCTGGGGATTTGGGGTTGCTCTGGAAAACTCATTTGCACCACTGCTGTGC
CTTGGAATGCTAGTTGGAGTAATAAATCTCTGGAACAGATTTGGAATCACACGACCTGGATGGAGTGGGA
CAGAGAAATTAACAATTACACAAGCTTAATACACTCCTTAATTGAAGAATCGCAAAACCAGCAAGAAAAG
AATGAACAAGAATTATTGGAATTAGATAAATGGGCAAGTTTGTGGAATTGGTTTAACATAACAAATTGGC
TGTGGTATATAAAATTATTCATAATGATAGTAGGAGGCTTGGTAGGTTTAAGAATAGTTTTTGCTGTACT
TTCTATAGTGAATAGAGTTAGGCAGGGATATTCACCATTATCGTTTCAGACCCACCTCCCAACCCCGAGG
GGACCCGACAGGCCCGAAGGAATAGAAGAAGAAGGTGGAGAGAGAGACAGAGACAGATCCATTCGATTAG
TGAACGGATCGGCACTGCGTGCGCCAATTCTGCAGACAAATGGCAGTATTCATCCACAATTTTAAAAGAA
AAGGGGGGATTGGGGGGTACAGTGCAGGGGAAAGAATAGTAGACATAATAGCAACAGACATACAAACTAA
AGAATTACAAAAACAAATTACAAAAATTCAAAATTTTCGGGTTTATTACAGGGACAGCAGAGATCCAGTT
TGGTTAATTAACATTATGGCCTTAGGTCACTTCATCTCCATGGGGTTCTTCTTCTGATTTTCTAGAAAAT
GAGATGGGGGTGCAGAGAGCTTCCTCAGTGACCTGCCCAGGGTCACATCAGAAATGTCAGAGCTAGAACT
TGAACTCAGATTACTAATCTTAAATTCCATGCCTTGGGGGCATGCAAGTACGATATACAGAAGGAGTGAA
CTCATTAGGGCAGATGACCAATGAGTTTAGGAAAGAAGAGTCCAGGGCAGGGTACATCTACACCACCCGC
CCAGCCCTGGGTGAGTCCAGCCACGTTCACCTCATTATAGTTGCCTCTCTCCAGTCCTACCTTGACGGGA
AGCACAAGCAGAAACTGGGACAGGAGCCCCAGGAGACCAAATCTTCATGGTCCCTCTGGGAGGATGGGTG
GGGAGAGCTGTGGCAGAGGCCTCAGGAGGGGCCCTGCTGCTCAGTGGTGACAGATAGGGGTGAGAAAGCA
GACAGAGTCATTCCGTCAGCATTCTGGGTCTGTTTGGTACTTCTTCTCACGCTAAGGTGGCGGTGTGATA
TGCACAATGGCTAAAAAGCAGGGAGAGCTGGAAAGAAACAAGGACAGAGACAGAGGCCAAGTCAACCAGA
CCAATTCCCAGAGGAAGCAAAGAAACCATTACAGAGACTACAAGGGGGAAGGGAAGGAGAGATGAATTAG
CTTCCCCTGTAAACCTTAGAACCCAGCTGTTGCCAGGGCAACGGGGCAATACCTGTCTCTTCAGAGGAGA
TGAAGTTGCCAGGGTAACTACATCCTGTCTTTCTCAAGGACCATCCCAGAATGTGGCACCCACTAGCCGT
TACCATAGCAACTGCCTCTTTGCCCCACTTAATCCCATCCCGTCTGTTAAAAGGGCCCTATAGTTGGAGG
TGGGGGAGGTAGGAAGAGCGATGATCACTTGTGGACTAAGTTTGTTCACATCCCCTTCTCCAACCCCCTC
AGTACATCACCCTGGGGGAACAGGGTCCACTTGCTCCTGGGCCCACACAGTCCTGCAGTATTGTGTATAT
AAGGCCAGGGCAAAGAGGAGCAGGTTTTAAAGTGAAAGGCAGGCAGGTGTTGGGGAGGCAGTTACCGGGG
CAACGGGAACAGGGCGTTTCGGAGGTGGTTGCCATGGGGACCTGGATGCTGACGAAGGCTCGCGAGGCTG
TGAGCAGCCACAGTGCCCTGCTCAGAAGCCCCAAGCTCGTCAGTCAAGCCGGTTCTCCGTTTGCACTCAG
GAGCACGGGCAGGCGAGTGGCCCCTAGTTCTGGGGGCAGCGGGGGATCCGCCACCATGTCCGTCCTGACG
CCGCTGCTGCTGCGGGGCTTGACAGGCTCGGCCCGGCGGCTCCCAGTGCCGCGCGCCAAGATCCATTCGT
TGGGTGACCCGCCAGTCGCTAGCAGTAAAGGAGAAGAACTTTTCACTGGAGTTGTCCCAATTCTTGTTGA
ATTAGATGGTGATGTTAATGGGCACAAATTTTCTGTCAGTGGAGAGGGTGAAGGTGATGCAACATACGGA
AAACTTACCCTTAAATTTATTTGCACTACTGGAAAACTACCTGTTCCTTGGCCAACACTTGTCACTACTT
TAACTTATGGTGTTCAATGCTTTTCAAGATACCCAGATCATATGAAACGGCATGACTTTTTCAAGAGTGC
CATGCCCGAAGGTTATGTACAGGAAAGAACTATATTTTTCAAAGATGACGGGAACTACAAGACACGTGCT
GAAGTCAAGTTTGAAGGTGATACCCTTGTTAATAGAATCGAGTTAAAAGGTATTGATTTTAAAGAAGATG
GAAACATTCTTGGACACAAATTGGAATACAACTATAACGATCACCAGGTGTACATCATGGCAGACAAACA
AAAGAATGGAATCAAAGCTAACTTCAAAATTAGACACAACATTGAAGATGGAGGCGTTCAACTAGCAGAC
CATTATCAACAAAATACTCCAATTGGCGATGGGCCCGTCCTTTTACCAGACAACCATTACCTGTTTACAA
CTTCTACTCTTTCGAAAGATCCCAACGAAAAGAGAGACCACATGGTCCTTCTTGAGTTTGTAACAGCTGC
TGGGATTACACATGGCATGGATGAACTATACAAATGAATTCGATATCAAGCTTATCGATAATCAACCTCT
GGATTACAAAATTTGTGAAAGATTGACTGGTATTCTTAACTATGTTGCTCCTTTTACGCTATGTGGATAC
GCTGCTTTAATGCCTTTGTATCATGCTATTGCTTCCCGTATGGCTTTCATTTTCTCCTCCTTGTATAAAT
CCTGGTTGCTGTCTCTTTATGAGGAGTTGTGGCCCGTTGTCAGGCAACGTGGCGTGGTGTGCACTGTGTT
TGCTGACGCAACCCCCACTGGTTGGGGCATTGCCACCACCTGTCAGCTCCTTTCCGGGACTTTCGCTTTC
CCCCTCCCTATTGCCACGGCGGAACTCATCGCCGCCTGCCTTGCCCGCTGCTGGACAGGGGCTCGGCTGT
TGGGCACTGACAATTCCGTGGTGTTGTCGGGGAAATCATCGTCCTTTCCTTGGCTGCTCGCCTGTGTTGC
CACCTGGATTCTGCGCGGGACGTCCTTCTGCTACGTCCCTTCGGCCCTCAATCCAGCGGACCTTCCTTCC
CGCGGCCTGCTGCCGGCTCTGCGGCCTCTTCCGCGTCTTCGCCTTCGCCCTCAGACGAGTCGGATCTCCC
TTTGGGCCGCCTCCCCGCATCGATACCGTCGACCTCGAGACCTAGAAAAACATGGAGCAATCACAAGTAG
CAATACAGCAGCTACCAATGCTGATTGTGCCTGGCTAGAAGCACAAGAGGAGGAGGAGGTGGGTTTTCCA
GTCACACCTCAGGTACCTTTAAGACCAATGACTTACAAGGCAGCTGTAGATCTTAGCCACTTTTTAAAAG
AAAAGGGGGGACTGGAAGGGCTAATTCACTCCCAACGAAGACAAGATATCCTTGATCTGTGGATCTACCA
CACACAAGGCTACTTCCCTGATTGGCAGAACTACACACCAGGGCCAGGGATCAGATATCCACTGACCTTT
GGATGGTGCTACAAGCTAGTACCAGTTGAGCAAGAGAAGGTAGAAGAAGCCAATGAAGGAGAGAACACCC
GCTTGTTACACCCTGTGAGCCTGCATGGGATGGATGACCCGGAGAGAGAAGTATTAGAGTGGAGGTTTGA
CAGCCGCCTAGCATTTCATCACATGGCCCGAGAGCTGCATCCGGACTGTACTGGGTCTCTCTGGTTAGAC
CAGATCTGAGCCTGGGAGCTCTCTGGCTAACTAGGGAACCCACTGCTTAAGCCTCAATAAAGCTTGCCTT
GAGTGCTTCAAGTAGTGTGTGCCCGTCTGTTGTGTGACTCTGGTAACTAGAGATCCCTCAGACCCTTTTA
GTCAGTGTGGAAAATCTCTAGCAGGGCCCGTTTAAACCCGCTGATCAGCCTCGACTGTGCCTTCTAGTTG
CCAGCCATCTGTTGTTTGCCCCTCCCCCGTGCCTTCCTTGACCCTGGAAGGTGCCACTCCCACTGTCCTT
TCCTAATAAAATGAGGAAATTGCATCGCATTGTCTGAGTAGGTGTCATTCTATTCTGGGGGGTGGGGTGG
GGCAGGACAGCAAGGGGGAGGATTGGGAAGACAATAGCAGGCATGCTGGGGATGCGGTGGGCTCTATGGC
TTCTGAGGCGGAAAGAACCAGCTGGGGCTCTAGGGGGTATCCCC
[124 nt withheld, positions 6345-6468]
C
[91 nt withheld, positions 6470-6560]
A
[49 nt withheld, positions 6562-6610]
CCTTTGACGTTGGAGTCCACGTTCTTT
[37 nt withheld, positions 6638-6674]
ACCCTATCTCGGTCTATTCTTTTGATTTATAAGGGATTTTGCCGATTTCGGCCTATTGGTTAAAAAATGA
GCTGATTTAACAAAAATTTAACGCGAATTAATTCTGTGGAATGTGTGTCAGTTAGGGTGTGGAAAGTCCC
CAGGCTCCCCAGCAGGCAGAAGTATGCAAAGCATGCATCTCAATTAGTCAGCAACCAGGTGTGGAAAGTC
CCCAGGCTCCCCAGCAGGCAGAAGTATGCAAAGCATGCATCTCAATTAGTCAGCAACCATAGTCCCGCCC
CTAACTCCGCCCATCCCGCCCCTAACTCCGCCCAGTTCCGCCCATTCTCCGCCCCATGGCTGACTAATTT
TTTTTATTTATGCAGAGGCCGAGGCCGCCTCTGCCTCTGAGCTATTCCAGAAGTAGTGAGGAGGCTTTTT
TGGAGGCCTAGGCTTTTGCAAAAAGCTCCCGGGAGCTTGTATATCCATTTTCGGATCTGATCAGCACGTG
TTGACAATTAATCATCGGCATAGTATATCGGCATAGTATAATACGACAAGGTGAGGAACTAAACCATGGC
CAAGTTGACCAGTGCCGTTCCGGTGCTCACCGCGCGCGACGTCGCCGGAGCGGTCGAGTTCTGGACCGAC
CGGCTCGGGTTCTCCCGGGACTTCGTGGAGGACGACTTCGCCGGTGTGGTCCGGGACGACGTGACCCTGT
TCATCAGCGCGGTCCAGGACCAGGTGGTGCCGGACAACACCCTGGCCTGGGTGTGGGTGCGCGGCCTGGA
CGAGCTGTACGCCGAGTGGTCGGAGGTCGTGTCCACGAACTTCCGGGACGCCTCCGGGCCGGCCATGACC
GAGATCGGCGAGCAGCCGTGGGGGCGGGAGTTCGCCCTGCGCGACCCGGCCGGCAACTGCGTGCACTTCG
TGGCCGAGGAGCAGGACTGACACGTGCTACGAGATTTCGATTCCACCGCCGCCTTCTATGAAAGGTTGGG
CTTCGGAATCGTTTTCCGGGACGCCGGCTGGATGATCCTCCAGCGCGGGGATCTCATGCTGGAGTTCTTC
GCCCACCCCAACTTGTTTATTGCAGCTTATAATGGTTACAAATAAAGCAATAGCATCACAAATTTCACAA
ATAAAGCATTTTTTTCACTGCATTCTAGTTGTGGTTTGTCCAAACTCATCAATGTATCTTATCATGTCTG
TATACCGTCGACCTCTAGCTAGAGCTTGGCGTAATCATGGTCATAGCTGTTTCCTGTGTGAAATTGTTAT
CCGCTCACAATTCCACACAACATACGAGCCGGAAGCATAAAGTGTAAAGCCTGGGGTGCCTAATGAGTGA
GCTAACTCACATTAATTGCGTTGCGCTCACTGCCCGCTTTCCAGTCGGGAAACCTGTCGTGCCAGCTGCA
TTAATGAATCGGCCAACGCGCGGGGAGAGGCGGTTTGCGTATTGGGCGCTCTTCCGCTTCCTCGCTCACT
GACTCGCTGCGCTCGGTCGTTCGGCTGCGGCGAGCGGTATCAGCTCACTCAAAGGCGGTAATACGGTTAT
CCACAGAATCAGGGGATAACGCAGGAAAGAACATGTGAGCAAAAGGCCAGCAAAAGGCCAGGAACCGTAA
AAAGGCCGCGTTGCTGGCGTTTTTCCATAGGCTCCGCCCCCCTGACGAGCATCACAAAAATCGACGCTCA
AGTCAGAGGTGGCGAAACCCGACAGGACTATAAAGATACCAGGCGTTTCCCCCTGGAAGCTCCCTCGTGC
GCTCTCCTGTTCCGACCCTGCCGCTTACCGGATACCTGTCCGCCTTTCTCCCTTCGGGAAGCGTGGCGCT
TTCTCATAGCTCACGCTGTAGGTATCTCAGTTCGGTGTAGGTCGTTCGCTCCAAGCTGGGCTGTGTGCAC
GAACCCCCCGTTCAGCCCGACCGCTGCGCCTTATCCGGTAACTATCGTCTTGAGTCCAACCCGGTAAGAC
ACGACTTATCGCCACTGGCAGCAGCCACTGGTAACAGGATTAGCAGAGCGAGGTATGTAGGCGGTGCTAC
AGAGTTCTTGAAGTGGTGGCCTAACTACGGCTACACTAGAAGAACAGTATTTGGTATCTGCGCTCTGCTG
AAGCCAGTTACCTTCGGAAAAAGAGTTGGTAGCTCTTGATCCGGCAAACAAACCACCGCTGGTAGCGGTG
GTTTTTTTGTTTGCAAGCAGCAGATTACGCGCAGAAAAAAAGGATCTCAAGAAGATCCTTTGATCTTTTC
TACGGGGTCTGACGCTCAGTGGAACGAAAACTCACGTTAAGGGATTTTGGTCATGAGATTATCAAAAAGG
ATCTTCACCTAGATCCTTTTAAATTAAAAATGAAGTTTTAAATCAATCTAAAGTATATATGAGTAAACTT
GGTCTGACAGTTACCAATGCTTAATCAGTGAGGCACCTATCTCAGCGATCTGTCTATTTCGTTCATCCAT
AGTTGCCTGACTCCCCGTCGTGTAGATAACTACGATACGGGAGGGCTTACCATCTGGCCCCAGTGCTGCA
ATGATACCGCGAGACCCACGCTCACCGGCTCCAGATTTATCAGCAATAAACCAGCCAGCCGGAAGGGCCG
AGCGCAGAAGTGGTCCTGCAACTTTATCCGCCTCCATCCAGTCTATTAATTGTTGCCGGGAAGCTAGAGT
AAGTAGTTCGCCAGTTAATAGTTTGCGCAACGTTGTTGCCATTGCTACAGGCATCGTGGTGTCACGCTCG
TCGTTTGGTATGGCTTCATTCAGCTCCGGTTCCCAACGATCAAGGCGAGTTACATGATCCCCCATGTTGT
GCAAAAAAGCGGTTAGCTCCTTCGGTCCTCCGATCGTTGTCAGAAGTAAGTTGGCCGCAGTGTTATCACT
CATGGTTATGGCAGCACTGCATAATTCTCTTACTGTCATGCCATCCGTAAGATGCTTTTCTGTGACTGGT
GAGTACTCAACCAAGTCATTCTGAGAATAGTGTATGCGGCGACCGAGTTGCTCTTGCCCGGCGTCAATAC
GGGATAATACCGCGCCACATAGCAGAACTTTAAAAGTGCTCATCATTGGAAAACGTTCTTCGGGGCGAAA
ACTCTCAAGGATCTTACCGCTGTTGAGATCCAGTTCGATGTAACCCACTCGTGCACCCAACTGATCTTCA
GCATCTTTTACTTTCACCAGCGTTTCTGGGTGAGCAAAAACAGGAAGGCAAAATGCCGCAAAAAAGGGAA
TAAGGGCGACACGGAAATGTTGAATACTCATACTCTTCCTTTTTCAATATTATTGAAGCATTTATCAGGG
TTATTGTCTCATGAGCGGATACATATTTGAATGTATTTAGAAAAATAAACAAATAGGGGTTCCGCGCACA
TTTCCCCGAAAAGTGCCACCTGAC
Features (pLannotate 1.2.2; 31 found; start..end, strand, type, name):
     31..83      -  misc_feature   bom (fragment): basis of mobility region from pBR322
    238..617     +  enhancer       CMV enhancer: human cytomegalovirus immediate early enhancer
    618..817     +  promoter       CMV promoter: human cytomegalovirus (CMV) immediate early promoter
    835..1015    +  LTR            5' LTR (truncated): truncated 5' long terminal repeat (LTR) from HIV-1
   1062..1187    +  misc_feature   HIV-1 Ψ: packaging signal of human immunodeficiency virus type 1
   1171..1534    +  CDS            HIV-1 gag (fragment): gag protein from human immunodeficiency virus 1; gag
   1680..1913    +  misc_feature   RRE: The Rev response element (RRE) of HIV-1 allows for Rev-dependent mRNA export from the nucleus to the cytoplasm.
   2290..2390    +  CDS            Rev (fragment): human immunodeficiency virus 1 (HIV-1) Rev protein; rev; enhances nuclear export of unspliced and incompletely spliced viral mRNAs
   2440..2557    +  misc_feature   cPPT/CTS: central polypurine tract and central termination sequence of HIV-1
   2602..3890    +  promoter       CaMKII promoter: promoter for the mouse calcium/calmodulin-dependent kinase II α subunit
   3906..3980    +  CDS            COX8 presequence: mitochondrial presequence of human cytochrome c oxidase subunit VIII (Rizutto et al., 1989)
   4014..4725    +  CDS            superecliptic pHluorin (fragment): pH-sensitive mutant of green fluorescent protein (Ng et al., 2002) excited strongly by blue light at neutral pH but minimally fluorescent at acidic pH
   4726..4750    +  misc_feature   MCS (fragment): pBluescript multiple cloning site
   4750..5338    +  misc_feature   WPRE: woodchuck hepatitis virus posttranscriptional regulatory element
   5275..5856    +  CDS            nef (fragment): NEF_HV1H2 - Experimental evidence at protein level: Swiss-Prot protein existence level 1. Extracellular Nef protein targets CD4(+) T-lymphocytes for apoptosis by interacting with CXCR4 surface receptors. From Human immunodeficiency virus type 1 group M subtype B (isolate HXB2) (HIV-1).
   5863..6043    +  LTR            5' LTR (truncated): truncated 5' long terminal repeat (LTR) from HIV-1
   6075..6299    +  polyA_signal   bGH poly(A) signal: bovine growth hormone polyadenylation signal
   6303..6324    +  promoter       SV40 promoter (fragment): SV40 enhancer and early promoter
   6345..6773    +  rep_origin     f1 ori (sequence partly withheld): f1 bacteriophage origin of replication; arrow indicates direction of (+) strand synthesis
   6787..7116    +  promoter       SV40 promoter: SV40 enhancer and early promoter
   7164..7211    +  promoter       EM7 promoter: synthetic bacterial promoter&nbsp
   7230..7604    +  CDS            BleoR: antibiotic-binding protein; Sh ble from Streptoalloteichus hindustanus; confers resistance to bleomycin, phleomycin, and Zeocin™
   7614..7739    +  CDS            ble (fragment): BLE_KLEPN - Experimental evidence at protein level: Swiss-Prot protein existence level 1. Binding protein with a strong affinity to the bleomycin family of antibiotics. Binds to CL990; an antimitotic-antibiotic compound. From Klebsiella pneumoniae.
   7734..7855    +  polyA_signal   SV40 poly(A) signal: SV40 polyadenylation signal
   7928..7944    -  protein_bind   lac operator: The lac repressor binds to the lac operator to inhibit transcription in E. coli. This inhibition can be relieved by adding lactose or isopropyl-β-D-thiogalactopyranoside (IPTG). lac repressor encoded by lacI
   7952..7982    -  promoter       lac promoter: promoter for the E. coli lac operon
   7997..8018    -  protein_bind   CAP binding site: CAP binding activates transcription in the presence of cAMP. E. coli catabolite activator protein
   8031..8123    -  CDS            lacI (fragment): lac repressor; lacI; The lac repressor binds to the lac operator to inhibit transcription in E. coli. This inhibition can be relieved by adding lactose or isopropyl-β-D-thiogalactopyranoside (IPTG).
   8306..8894    -  rep_origin     ori: high-copy-number ColE1/pMB1/pBR322/pUC origin of replication
   9065..9925    -  CDS            AmpR: β-lactamase; bla; confers resistance to ampicillin, carbenicillin, and related antibiotics
   9926..10030   -  promoter       AmpR promoter: bla
