[The description below was written by a language model from this plasmid's Addgene catalogue record and pLannotate feature annotations shown in this document.]
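Description:
VV063: 1xCox8 - superecliptic pHluorin in fck is an HIV-1-based lentiviral transfer plasmid of about 10 kb, built on the FCK(1.3)GW backbone for expression in mammalian cells, particularly neurons. It is propagated in E. coli through a high-copy ColE1/pUC-type origin with ampicillin selection (AmpR), and the record calls for a recombination-deficient strain, as is usual for plasmids carrying repeated LTR sequences. The backbone also carries an f1 origin and an SV40/EM7-driven BleoR cassette lying outside the viral region, which could in principle confer Zeocin resistance in bacteria or transfected cells but would not be packaged.

The viral genome is transcribed in packaging cells from a CMV enhancer/promoter fused to a truncated 5' LTR, followed by the Ψ packaging signal with a gag fragment, the RRE for Rev-dependent nuclear export, and the cPPT/CTS. The internal expression cassette uses the roughly 1.3 kb mouse α-CaMKII promoter, which favours expression in excitatory neurons, to drive a synthetic fusion cloned between BamHI and EcoRI. That fusion consists of a single copy of the human COX8 mitochondrial presequence followed by superecliptic pHluorin, a GFP mutant that fluoresces brightly under blue excitation at neutral pH and is nearly dark at acidic pH. A WPRE downstream enhances transcript stability and expression, and the cassette ends in the 3' LTR, followed by a bGH polyadenylation signal.

The presequence targets the sensor to mitochondria, so the construct reports mitochondrial pH in living cells. It was deposited with work on imaging GFP-based reporters in neurons in combination with multiwavelength optogenetic control.
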