Addgene plasmid #58500: VV063: 1xCox8 - superecliptic pHluorin in fck
Purpose: Expresses the pH sensor superecliptic pHluorin in the mitochondria of mammalian cells
Depositing lab: Adam Cohen. Depositing organization: Harvard University. Publication: Imaging GFP-Based Reporters in Neurons with Multiwavelength Optogenetic Control. Venkatachalam V, Cohen AE. Biophys J. 2014 Oct 7;107(7):1554-63. doi: 10.1016/j.bpj.2014.08.020. PubMed 25296307.
Backbone
  Vector backbone: FCK(1.3)GW, from Addgene 22217
  Backbone size w/o insert (bp): 9240
  Total vector size (bp): 10059
  Vector type: Mammalian Expression, Lentiviral
Growth in bacteria
  Bacterial resistance: Ampicillin, 100 μg/mL
  Growth temperature: 37°C
  Growth strain: Stbl3
  Growth instructions: Use recombinase-free E. coli.
  Copy number: Unknown
Gene/Insert
  Gene/Insert name: 1xCox8 - Superecliptic pHluorin
  Species: Synthetic
  Insert size (bp): 820
  GenBank ID: AY533296
  Promoter: a-CamKII
  Cloning method: Restriction Enzyme; 5′ cloning site BamHI (not destroyed); 3′ cloning site EcoRI (not destroyed)
  Sequencing primers: 5′ GCTCGTCAATCAAGCTGGTTC; 3′ CCACATAGCGTAAAAGGAGCAAC
Resource information
  A portion of this plasmid was derived from a plasmid made by: The backbone of this plasmid was derived from Addgene plasmid 22217 (from the Boyden Lab at MIT), cut with BamHI and EcoRI. The Cox8 mitochondrial targeting sequence was amplified from Addgene plasmid 23348, mito-PAGFP). The gene, superecliptic pHluorin, was originally obtained from Gero Miesenbock, at Memorial Sloan-Kettering Cancer Center, New York in the pGEX2T vector.
Terms and licenses: Academic/Nonprofit Terms; Industry Terms: Not Available to Industry
Depositor comments: We obtained the gene for superecliptic pHluorin from the lab of Gero Miesenbock. Superecliptic pHluorin was first published (I believe) in: Ng, Roorda, et al. “Transmission of olfactory information between three population of neurons in the antennal lobe of the fly.” Neuron, 2002. 36(3): 463-74.
How to cite: VV063: 1xCox8 - superecliptic pHluorin in fck was a gift from Adam Cohen (Addgene plasmid # 58500 ; http://n2t.net/addgene:58500 ; RRID:Addgene_58500)
