>Addgene plasmid #58500 | VV063: 1xCox8 - superecliptic pHluorin in fck | addgene partial sequence | sequence record 91864 | mCaMKIIapro-F 5'-gcctctttgccccacttaat-3'
TATAGTTGGAGGTGGGGGAGGTAGGAAGAGCGATGATCACTTGTGGACTAAGTTTGTTCGCATCCCCTTC
TCCAACCCCCTCAGTACATCACCCTGGGGGAACAGGGTCCACTTGCTCCTGGGCCCACACAGTCCTGCAG
TATTGTGTATATAAGGCCAGGGCAAAGAGGAGCAGGTTTTAAAGTGAAAGGCAGGCAGGTGTTGGGGAGG
CAGTTACCGGGGCAACGGGAACAGGGCGTTTCGGAGGTGGTTGCCATGGGGACCTGGATGCTGACGAAGG
CTCGCGAGGCTGTGAGCAGCCACAGTGCCCTGCTCAGAAGCCCCAAGCTCGTCAGTCAAGCCGGTTCTCC
GTTTGCACTCAGGAGCACGGGCAGGCGAGTGGCCCCTAGTTCTGGGGGCAGCGGGGGATCCGCCACCATG
TCCGTCCTGACGCCGCTGCTGCTGCGGGGCTTGACAGGCTCGGCCCGGCGGCTCCCAGTGCCGCGCGCCA
AGATCCATTCGTTGGGTGACCCGCCAGTCGCTAGCAGTAAAGGAGAAGAACTTTTCACTGGAGTTGTCCC
AATTCTTGTTGAATTAGATGGTGATGTTAATGGGCACAAATTTTCTGTCAGTGGAGAGGGTGAAGGTGAT
GCAACATACGGAAAACTTACCCTTAAATTTATTTGCACTACTGGAAAACTACCTGTTCCTTGGCCAACAC
TTGTCACTACTTTAACTTATGGTGTTCAATGCTTT
