>Addgene plasmid #58500 | VV063: 1xCox8 - superecliptic pHluorin in fck | addgene partial sequence | sequence record 92093 | WPRE-R 5'-CATAGCGTAAAAGGAGCAACA-3'
ATTTTGTAATCCAGAGGTTGATTATCGATAAGCTTGATATCGAATTCATTTGTATAGTTCATCCATGCCA
TGTGTAATCCCAGCAGCTGTTACAAACTCAAGAAGGACCATGTGGTCTCTCTTTTCGTTGGGATCTTTCG
AAAGAGTAGAAGTTGTAAACAGGTAATGGTTGTCTGGTAAAAGGACGGGCCCATCGCCAATTGGAGTATT
TTGTTGATAATGGTCTGCTAGTTGAACGCCTCCATCTTCAATGTTGTGTCTAATTTTGAAGTTAGCTTTG
ATTCCATTCTTTTGTTTGTCTGCCATGATGTACACCTGGTGATCGTTATAGTTGTATTCCAATTTGTGTC
CAAGAATGTTTCCATCTTCTTTAAAATCAATACCTTTTAACTCGATTCTATTAACAAGGGTATCACCTTC
AAACTTGACTTCAGCACGTGTCTTGTAGTTCCCGTCATCTTTGAAAAATATAGTTCTTTCCTGTACATAA
CCTTCGGGCATGGCACTCTTGAAAAAGTCATGCCGTTTCATATGATCTGGGTATCTTGAAAAGCATTGAA
CACCATAAGTTAAAGTAGTGACAAGTGTTGGCCAAGGAACAGGTAGTTTTCCAGTAGTGCAAATAAATTT
AAGGGTAAGTTTTCCGTATGTTGCATCACCTTCACCCTCTCCACTGACAGAAAATTTGTGCCCATTAACA
TCACCATCTAATTCAACAAGAATTGGGACAACTCCAGTGAAA
